>Addgene plasmid #210724 | pN1-CMV-mCherryN-IntN-DrBphP (N23) | addgene full sequence | sequence record 417728 | Addgene NGS Result
GCGGGACTCTGGGGTTCGAAATGACCGACCAAGCGACGCCCAACCTGCCATCACGAGATTTCGATTCCAC
CGCCGCCTTCTATGAAAGGTTGGGCTTCGGAATCGTTTTCCGGGACGCCGGCTGGATGATCCTCCAGCGC
GGGGATCTCATGCTGGAGTTCTTCGCCCACCCTAGGGGGAGGCTAACTGAAACACGGAAGGAGACAATAC
CGGAAGGAACCCGCGCTATGACGGCAATAAAAAGACAGAATAAAACGCACGGTGTTGGGTCGTTTGTTCA
TAAACGCGGGGTTCGGTCCCAGGGCTGGCACTCTGTCGATACCCCACCGAGACCCCATTGGGGCCAATAC
GCCCGCGTTTCTTCCTTTTCCCCACCCCACCCCCCAAGTTCGGGTGAAGGCCCAGGGCTCGCAGCCAACG
TCGGGGCGGCAGGCCCTGCCATAGCCTCAGGTTACTCATATATACTTTAGATTGATTTAAAACTTCATTT
TTAATTTAAAAGGATCTAGGTGAAGATCCTTTTTGATAATCTCATGACCAAAATCCCTTAACGTGAGTTT
TCGTTCCACTGAGCGTCAGACCCCGTAGAAAAGATCAAAGGATCTTCTTGAGATCCTTTTTTTCTGCGCG
TAATCTGCTGCTTGCAAACAAAAAAACCACCGCTACCAGCGGTGGTTTGTTTGCCGGATCAAGAGCTACC
AACTCTTTTTCCGAAGGTAACTGGCTTCAGCAGAGCGCAGATACCAAATACTGTTCTTCTAGTGTAGCCG
TAGTTAGGCCACCACTTCAAGAACTCTGTAGCACCGCCTACATACCTCGCTCTGCTAATCCTGTTACCAG
TGGCTGCTGCCAGTGGCGATAAGTCGTGTCTTACCGGGTTGGACTCAAGACGATAGTTACCGGATAAGGC
GCAGCGGTCGGGCTGAACGGGGGGTTCGTGCACACAGCCCAGCTTGGAGCGAACGACCTACACCGAACTG
AGATACCTACAGCGTGAGCTATGAGAAAGCGCCACGCTTCCCGAAGGGAGAAAGGCGGACAGGTATCCGG
TAAGCGGCAGGGTCGGAACAGGAGAGCGCACGAGGGAGCTTCCAGGGGGAAACGCCTGGTATCTTTATAG
TCCTGTCGGGTTTCGCCACCTCTGACTTGAGCGTCGATTTTTGTGATGCTCGTCAGGGGGGCGGAGCCTA
TGGAAAAACGCCAGCAACGCGGCCTTTTTACGGTTCCTGGCCTTTTGCTGGCCTTTTGCTCACATGTTCT
TTCCTGCGTTATCCCCTGATTCTGTGGATAACCGTATTACCGCCATGCATTAGTTATTAATAGTAATCAA
TTACGGGGTCATTAGTTCATAGCCCATATATGGAGTTCCGCGTTACATAACTTACGGTAAATGGCCCGCC
TGGCTGACCGCCCAACGACCCCCGCCCATTGACGTCAATAATGACGTATGTTCCCATAGTAACGCCAATA
GGGACTTTCCATTGACGTCAATGGGTGGAGTATTTACGGTAAACTGCCCACTTGGCAGTACATCAAGTGT
ATCATATGCCAAGTACGCCCCCTATTGACGTCAATGACGGTAAATGGCCCGCCTGGCATTATGCCCAGTA
CATGACCTTATGGGACTTTCCTACTTGGCAGTACATCTACGTATTAGTCATCGCTATTACCATGGTGATG
CGGTTTTGGCAGTACATCAATGGGCGTGGATAGCGGTTTGACTCACGGGGATTTCCAAGTCTCCACCCCA
TTGACGTCAATGGGAGTTTGTTTTGGCACCAAAATCAACGGGACTTTCCAAAATGTCGTAACAACTCCGC
CCCATTGACGCAAATGGGCGGTAGGCGTGTACGGTGGGAGGTCTATATAAGCAGAGCTGGTTTAGTGAAC
CGTCAGATCCGCTAGCACCATGGTGAGCAAGGGCGAGGAGGATAACATGGCCATCATCAAGGAGTTCATG
CGCTTCAAGGTGCACATGGAGGGCTCCGTGAACGGCCACGAGTTCGAGATCGAGGGCGAGGGCGAGGGCC
GCCCCTACGAGGGCACCCAGACCGCCAAGCTGAAGGTGACCAAGGGTGGCCCCCTGCCCTTCGCCTGGGA
CATCCTGTCCCCTCAGTTCATGTACGGCTCCAAGGCCTACGTGAAGCACCCCGCCGACATCCCCGACTAC
TTGAAGCTGTCCTTCCCCGAGGGCTTCAAGTGGGAGCGCGTGATGAACTTCGAGGACGGCGGCGTGGTGA
CCGTGACCCAGGACTCCTCCCTGCAGGACGGCGAGTTCATCTACAAGGTGAAGCTGCGCGGCACCAACTT
CCCCTCCGACGGCCCCGTAATGCAGAAGAAGACCATGGGCTGGGAGGCCTCCTCCGAGCGGATGTACTCC
GGATACTGTCTGGATCTGAAAACCCAGGTTCAGACACCGCAGGGTATGAAAGAAATTTCAAATATTCAGG
TGGGTGATCTGGTTCTGAGCAATACTGGTTATAATGAAGTGCTGAATGTGTTTCCGAAAAGCAAAAAAAA
AAGCTATAAAATCACCCTGGAAGATGGCAAAGAAATCATTTGTAGCGAAGAACACCTGTTTCCGACCCAG
ACTGGTGAAATGAATATTAGCGGTGGTCTGAAAGAAGGTATGTGCCTGTATGTTAAAGAAATGATGCTGA
AAAAAATCCTGAAAATCGAGGAACTGGATGAACGCGGTACCAGTGCTGGTGGGTCCGCCGGCGGGAGTGC
TGGCGGTAGTGCCGGCGGTAGTCTCGAGGGCTCCATGAGCCGCGACCCCCTGCCATTCTTCCCCCCCCTG
TACCTGGGAGGACCCGAGATTACCACCGAAAACTGTGAACGAGAGCCTATCCACATCCCCGGAAGTATTC
AGCCTCATGGCGCCCTGCTGACTGCTGATGGCCACAGTGGGGAAGTGCTGCAGATGTCACTGAACGCCGC
TACCTTCCTGGGGCAGGAGCCTACTGTGCTGAGGGGACAGACCCTGGCAGCACTGCTGCCTGAACAGTGG
CCAGCACTGCAGGCTGCACTGCCACCTGGCTGCCCCGATGCCCTGCAGTACAGGGCTACTCTGGACTGGC
CTGCAGCTGGACACCTGAGCCTGACCGTCCATCGCGTGGGGGAACTGCTGATCCTGGAGTTCGAACCAAC
AGAGGCTTGGGATAGCACTGGCCCCCACGCACTGCGGAACGCTATGTTTGCACTGGAGTCCGCCCCCAAT
CTGAGAGCACTGGCCGAAGTCGCCACTCAGACCGTGCGGGAGCTGACAGGGTTCGATAGAGTCATGCTGT
ACAAGTTTGCCCCTGACGCTACTGGAGAAGTGATCGCTGAAGCACGGAGAGAGGGGCTGCACGCTTTCCT
GGGACATCGATTTCCAGCCTCCGACATTCCAGCACAGGCTCGGGCACTGTATACCAGGCACCTGCTGCGA
CTGACAGCAGATACTCGCGCAGCAGCTGTCCCACTGGACCCCGTGCTGAACCCTCAGACCAATGCACCAA
CACCTCTGGGAGGAGCAGTGCTGAGAGCAACCTCTCCAATGCATATGCAGTATCTGAGGAATATGGGAGT
CGGCAGCTCCCTGTCTGTGAGTGTGGTCGTGGGAGGACAGCTGTGGGGACTGATTGCCTGCCACCATCAG
ACACCCTACGTGCTGCCACCCGATCTGAGGACCACACTGGAGTATCTGGGGCGCCTGCTGTCTCTGCAGG
TCCAGGTGAAAGAAGCAGCCGACGTCGCTGCATTCCGACAGAGTCTGCGAGAGCACCATGCACGGGTGGC
CCTGGCCGCTGCACACTCACTGAGCCCTCATGACACACTGAGCGATCCAGCTCTGGACCTGCTGGGACTG
ATGAGAGCAGGAGGACTGATCCTGAGATTTGAAGGCAGGTGGCAGACTCTGGGAGAGGTCCCTCCAGCAC
CAGCTGTGGACGCTCTGCTGGCATGGCTGGAGACCCAGCCAGGAGCTCTGGTGCAGACAGATGCACTGGG
ACAGCTGTGGCCAGCAGGAGCAGACCTGGCTCCTTCAGCAGCTGGACTGCTGGCCATTTCCGTCGGAGAA
GGATGGTCTGAGTGTCTGGTGTGGCTGCGCCCAGAACTGCGACTGGAGGTGGCTTGGGGAGGAGCAACCC
CTGATCAGGCAAAGGACGATCTGGGACCACGCCACAGCTTTGACACATACCTGGAGGAAAAACGAGGCTA
TGCCGAGCCCTGGCACCCAGGGGAAATTGAGGAGGCACAGGATCTGAGAGACACACTGACAGGGGCACTG
GGGGAGAGACTGTCCGTGATTCGCGATCTCAACCGGGCTCTGACCCAGTCCAATGCCGAGTGGCGTCAGT
ATGGCTTCGTCATCAGTCACCACATGCAGGAACCCGTCAGACTGATCTCCCAGTTTGCCGAGCTTCTGAC
TCGCCAACCCAGAGCCCAGGATGGCAGCCCGGACTCTCCCCAGACAGAGCGTATCACCGGCTTTCTGCTC
AGGGAAACCTCACGACTCCGCTCTCTGACCCAGGACTTGCACACGTACACTGCGCTGCTGTCAGCACCTC
CTCCAGTTAGGAGGCCAACACCACTTGGGCGAGTTGTGGACGATGTGCTGCAGGACCTCGAACCACGGAT
TGCCGATACAGGGGCCTCCATAGAGGTAGCTCCCGAACTGCCCGTCATTGCCGCTGATGCTGGCCTCTTG
CGCGACCTTCTGCTGCATCTGATTGGTAACGCCTTGACCTTCGGAGGACCAGAGCCTCGGATTGCTGTGA
GAACCGAACGGCAAGGTGCCGGCTGGAGCATCGCTGTGAGCGATCAGGGTGCGGGGATAGCGCCGGAGTA
TCAGGAGAGGATCTTCTTGCTCTTCCAGAGACTCGGCTCTCTGGACGAGGCACTGGGCAATGGACTTGGG
CTTCCCCTGTGTCGGAAGATCGCCGAACTGCATGGTGGCACACTGACTGTGGAGAGTGCACCTGGCGAAG
GAAGCACGTTTAGGTGCTGGCTGCCTGATGCCGGACCACTGCCTGGAGCAGCAGACGCTTAAGCGGCCGC
GACTCTAGATCATAATCAGCCATACCACATTTGTAGAGGTTTTACTTGCTTTAAAAAACCTCCCACACCT
CCCCCTGAACCTGAAACATAAAATGAATGCAATTGTTGTTGTTAACTTGTTTATTGCAGCTTATAATGGT
TACAAATAAAGCAATAGCATCACAAATTTCACAAATAAAGCATTTTTTTCACTGCATTCTAGTTGTGGTT
TGTCCAAACTCATCAATGTATCTTAAGGCGTAAATTGTAAGCGTTAATATTTTGTTAAAATTCGCGTTAA
ATTTTTGTTAAATCAGCTCATTTTTTAACCAATAGGCCGAAATCGGCAAAATCCCTTATAAATCAAAAGA
ATAGACCGAGATAGGGT
[37 nt withheld, positions 5408-5444]
AAAGAACGTGGACTCCAACGTCAAAGG
[49 nt withheld, positions 5472-5520]
T
[91 nt withheld, positions 5522-5612]
G
[124 nt withheld, positions 5614-5737]
CAGGTGGCACTTTTCGGGGAAATGTGCGCGGAACCCCTATTTGTTTATTTTTCTAAATACATTCAAATAT
GTATCCGCTCATGAGACAATAACCCTGATAAATGCTTCAATAATATTGAAAAAGGAAGAGTCCTGAGGCG
GAAAGAACCAGCTGTGGAATGTGTGTCAGTTAGGGTGTGGAAAGTCCCCAGGCTCCCCAGCAGGCAGAAG
TATGCAAAGCATGCATCTCAATTAGTCAGCAACCAGGTGTGGAAAGTCCCCAGGCTCCCCAGCAGGCAGA
AGTATGCAAAGCATGCATCTCAATTAGTCAGCAACCATAGTCCCGCCCCTAACTCCGCCCATCCCGCCCC
TAACTCCGCCCAGTTCCGCCCATTCTCCGCCCCATGGCTGACTAATTTTTTTTATTTATGCAGAGGCCGA
GGCCGCCTCGGCCTCTGAGCTATTCCAGAAGTAGTGAGGAGGCTTTTTTGGAGGCCTAGGCTTTTGCAAA
GATCGATCAAGAGACAGGATGAGGATCGTTTCGCATGATTGAACAAGATGGATTGCACGCAGGTTCTCCG
GCCGCTTGGGTGGAGAGGCTATTCGGCTATGACTGGGCACAACAGACAATCGGCTGCTCTGATGCCGCCG
TGTTCCGGCTGTCAGCGCAGGGGCGCCCGGTTCTTTTTGTCAAGACCGACCTGTCCGGTGCCCTGAATGA
ACTGCAAGACGAGGCAGCGCGGCTATCGTGGCTGGCCACGACGGGCGTTCCTTGCGCAGCTGTGCTCGAC
GTTGTCACTGAAGCGGGAAGGGACTGGCTGCTATTGGGCGAAGTGCCGGGGCAGGATCTCCTGTCATCTC
ACCTTGCTCCTGCCGAGAAAGTATCCATCATGGCTGATGCAATGCGGCGGCTGCATACGCTTGATCCGGC
TACCTGCCCATTCGACCACCAAGCGAAACATCGCATCGAGCGAGCACGTACTCGGATGGAAGCCGGTCTT
GTCGATCAGGATGATCTGGACGAAGAGCATCAGGGGCTCGCGCCAGCCGAACTGTTCGCCAGGCTCAAGG
CGAGCATGCCCGACGGCGAGGATCTCGTCGTGACCCATGGCGATGCCTGCTTGCCGAATATCATGGTGGA
AAATGGCCGCTTTTCTGGATTCATCGACTGTGGCCGGCTGGGTGTGGCGGACCGCTATCAGGACATAGCG
TTGGCTACCCGTGATATTGCTGAAGAGCTTGGCGGCGAATGGGCTGACCGCTTCCTCGTGCTTTACGGTA
TCGCCGCTCCCGATTCGCAGCGCATCGCCTTCTATCGCCTTCTTGACGAGTTCTTCTGA
Features (pLannotate 1.2.2; 15 found; start..end, strand, type, name):
     21..173     +  CDS            ble (fragment): BLE_KLEPN - Experimental evidence at protein level: Swiss-Prot protein existence level 1. Binding protein with a strong affinity to the bleomycin family of antibiotics. Binds to CL990; an antimitotic-antibiotic compound. From Klebsiella pneumoniae.
    232..279     +  polyA_signal   HSV TK poly(A) signal: herpes simplex virus thymidine kinase polyadenylation signal (Cole and Stacy, 1985)
    370..386     -  polyA_signal   bGH poly(A) signal (fragment): bovine growth hormone polyadenylation signal
    608..1196    +  rep_origin     ori: high-copy-number ColE1/pMB1/pBR322/pUC origin of replication
   1371..1674    +  enhancer       CMV enhancer: human cytomegalovirus immediate early enhancer
   1675..1878    +  promoter       CMV promoter: human cytomegalovirus (CMV) immediate early promoter
   1910..2434    +  CDS            mBlueberry2 (fragment): mBlueberry2 is a basic (constitutively fluorescent) blue fluorescent protein published in 2007, derived from Discosoma. It has very low acid sensitivity.
   2765..3727    +  CDS            DrCBD: DrCBD is a basic (constitutively fluorescent) long stokes shift fluorescent protein published in 2009, derived from Deinococcus radiodurans. It requires the cofactor biliverdin for fluorescence.
   4796..4996    +  CDS            HK1 (fragment): OHK1_ORYSJ - Also known as MHZ1 From Oryza sativa subsp. japonica (Rice).
   5048..5131    +  CDS            large T antigen (fragment): large T antigen from SV40 (simian virus 40)
   5154..5275    +  polyA_signal   SV40 poly(A) signal: SV40 polyadenylation signal
   5309..5737    -  rep_origin     f1 ori (sequence partly withheld): f1 bacteriophage origin of replication; arrow indicates direction of (+) strand synthesis
   5764..5868    +  promoter       AmpR promoter: bla
   5870..6227    +  promoter       SV40 promoter: SV40 enhancer and early promoter
   6262..7056    +  CDS            NeoR/KanR: aminoglycoside phosphotransferase from Tn5; aph(3')-II (or nptII); confers resistance to neomycin, kanamycin, and G418 (Geneticin®)
