[The description below was written by a language model from this plasmid's Addgene catalogue record and pLannotate feature annotations shown in this document.]
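Description:
pN1-CMV-mCherryN-IntN-DrBphP (N23) is a mammalian expression plasmid built on the Clontech pN1 backbone, about 7.1 kb in total with a synthetic insert of roughly 3.2 kb. It is maintained in E. coli at high copy through a ColE1/pUC-type origin and selected with kanamycin. The NeoR/KanR (Tn5 aminoglycoside phosphotransferase) gene sits behind tandem bacterial (bla-type) and SV40 enhancer/early promoters and is followed by an HSV TK polyadenylation signal, so the same marker can also confer G418 resistance in mammalian cells. An f1 origin is present as well. The short ble, bGH poly(A) and SV40 large T hits in the automated annotation are fragments and most likely residual backbone sequence rather than functional parts.

The payload is a single fusion reading frame driven by the human CMV immediate-early enhancer and promoter and terminated by the SV40 poly(A) signal. According to the name and stated purpose, it encodes the N-terminal portion of a split mCherry, followed by an N-terminal split-intein fragment (IntN) and the bacterial phytochrome DrBphP from Deinococcus radiodurans. The annotation is consistent with this: the Discosoma-derived "mBlueberry2" fragment corresponds to the mCherry N-part, the DrCBD hit marks the biliverdin-binding chromophore domain of DrBphP, and the downstream histidine-kinase-like match probably reflects the phytochrome's C-terminal region. The intein segment itself was not annotated, and the record does not state which intein was used.

The construct is the N-terminal half of a near-infrared optogenetic system for conditional protein splicing, in which light-controlled behaviour of DrBphP is intended to bring the intein halves together and reconstitute fluorescent mCherry as a readout. It presumably needs a complementary C-part plasmid, which this record does not describe.
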