Addgene plasmid #210724: pN1-CMV-mCherryN-IntN-DrBphP (N23)
Purpose: NIR optogenetic module for conditional protein splicing of split mCherry (N-part)
Depositing lab: Vladislav Verkhusha. Depositing organization: University of Helsinki. Publication: Near-Infrared Optogenetic Module for Conditional Protein Splicing. Karasev MM, Verkhusha VV, Shcherbakova DM. J Mol Biol. 2023 Dec 15;435(24):168360. doi: 10.1016/j.jmb.2023.168360. Epub 2023 Nov 8. PubMed 37949312.
Backbone
  Vector backbone: pN1
  Backbone manufacturer: Clontech
  Backbone size w/o insert (bp): 3813
  Vector type: Mammalian Expression
Growth in bacteria
  Bacterial resistance: Kanamycin, 50 μg/mL
  Growth temperature: 37°C
  Growth strain: DH5alpha
  Copy number: High Copy
Gene/Insert
  Gene/Insert name: N23
  Species: Synthetic
  Insert size (bp): 3235
  Promoter: CMV
  Cloning method: Restriction Enzyme; 5′ cloning site NheI (unknown if destroyed); 3′ cloning site MunI (unknown if destroyed)
  Sequencing primers: 5′ CMV Forward; 3′ SV40pA-R
Terms and licenses: Academic/Nonprofit Terms; Industry Terms: Not Available to Industry
How to cite: pN1-CMV-mCherryN-IntN-DrBphP (N23) was a gift from Vladislav Verkhusha (Addgene plasmid # 210724 ; http://n2t.net/addgene:210724 ; RRID:Addgene_210724)
